Addgene plasmid #80496: pTALdNC-AAVS1_T2
Purpose: AAVS1 TALEN expression vector (Right)
Depositing lab: Knut Woltjen. Depositing organization: Kyoto University, Center for iPS Cell Research and Application. Publication: Engineering the AAVS1 locus for consistent and scalable transgene expression in human iPSCs and their differentiated derivatives. Oceguera-Yanez F, Kim SI, Matsumoto T, Tan GW, Xiang L, Hatani T, Kondo T, Ikeya M, Yoshida Y, Inoue H, Woltjen K. Methods. 2015 Dec 18. pii: S1046-2023(15)30181-X. doi: 10.1016/j.ymeth.2015.12.012. PubMed 26707206.
Backbone
  Vector backbone: pDONR221
  Backbone size w/o insert (bp): 2300
  Total vector size (bp): 5863
  Modifications to backbone: silent mutation to remove Esp3I site in KanR
  Vector type: Gateway Entry
Growth in bacteria
  Bacterial resistance: Kanamycin, 50 μg/mL
  Growth temperature: 37°C
  Growth strain: DH5alpha
  Copy number: High Copy
Gene/Insert
  Gene/Insert name: AAVS1 TALEN (Right)
  Species: Synthetic
  Insert size (bp): 3573
  Promoter: none
  Cloning method: Unknown
  Sequencing primers: 5′ CTACAAACTCTTCCTGTTAGTTAG
Terms and licenses: Academic/Nonprofit Terms; Industry Terms: Not Available to Industry
Depositor comments: Gateway assembled into a custom Gateway Entry vector using Addgene Kit #1000000024
How to cite: pTALdNC-AAVS1_T2 was a gift from Knut Woltjen (Addgene plasmid # 80496 ; http://n2t.net/addgene:80496 ; RRID:Addgene_80496)
