[The description below was written by a language model from this plasmid's Addgene catalogue record and pLannotate feature annotations shown in this document.]
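Description:
pTALdNC-AAVS1_T2 is a 5,863 bp Gateway entry clone built on a pDONR221-derived backbone, carrying the right-hand member of a TALEN pair directed at the human AAVS1 safe-harbour locus. It is maintained in E. coli as a high-copy plasmid through a ColE1/pUC-type origin and selected with kanamycin. The KanR gene carries a silent mutation that removes an Esp3I site, presumably so that this type IIS enzyme can be used for repeat assembly without cutting the backbone. The rrnB T1 and T2 terminators upstream of the cassette insulate the insert from read-through transcription in bacteria. A short annotated RSF ori fragment appears to be only a partial sequence match rather than a functional origin.

The roughly 3.6 kb synthetic insert lies between attL1 and attL2. It consists of an N-terminal segment related to the Xanthomonas TAL effector AvrBs3, a long unannotated stretch that would correspond to the DNA-binding repeat array specifying the AAVS1 target half-site, a short C-terminal AvrBs3-derived segment, and an in-frame FokI nuclease cleavage domain. The "dNC" in the name may refer to truncated N- and C-terminal TAL regions, though the record does not define it. According to the depositor, the TALEN was assembled into this custom entry vector using a kit of TALE repeat modules.

Although its stated purpose is TALEN expression, the record lists no promoter and none is annotated. The open reading frame therefore has to be moved by an LR recombination reaction into a destination vector that supplies a promoter and polyadenylation signal. Because FokI cleaves as a dimer, this right TALEN is intended for use with a matching left TALEN to make a double-strand break at AAVS1. The associated work uses such a break to target transgenes to this locus in human iPSCs and their differentiated derivatives.
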