Features (pLannotate 1.2.2; 10 found; start..end, strand, type, name):
      1..46      +  rep_origin     RSF ori (fragment): Plasmids containing the RSF 1030 origin of replication can be propagated in E. coli cells that contain additional plasmids with compatible origins.
    106..149     -  terminator     rrnB T1 terminator: Escherichia coli rrnB; transcription terminator T1 from the E. coli rrnB gene
    281..308     +  terminator     rrnB T2 terminator: transcription terminator T2 from the E. coli rrnB gene
    358..457     +  protein_bind   attL1: mutant version of attL; recombination site for the Gateway® LR reaction LR Clonase™
    493..1125    +  CDS            avrBs3 (fragment): AVRB3_XANEU - Experimental evidence at protein level: Swiss-Prot protein existence level 1. Avirulence protein. Acts as a transcription factor in C.annuum plants. In susceptible plants lacking the Bs3 resistance gene induces expression of a number of genes, including genes homologous to a family of auxin-induced genes, alpha-expansin genes, pectate lyase, anthocyanidin glucoside rhamnosyl transferase and at least one transcription factor, UPA20. Their expression leads to plant hypertrophy in mesophyll cells, probably mainly mediated by UPA20 (PubMed:17962565). In resistant plants induces the h
   3328..3471    +  CDS            avrBs3 (fragment): AVRB3_XANEU - Experimental evidence at protein level: Swiss-Prot protein existence level 1. Avirulence protein. Acts as a transcription factor in C.annuum plants. In susceptible plants lacking the Bs3 resistance gene induces expression of a number of genes, including genes homologous to a family of auxin-induced genes, alpha-expansin genes, pectate lyase, anthocyanidin glucoside rhamnosyl transferase and at least one transcription factor, UPA20. Their expression leads to plant hypertrophy in mesophyll cells, probably mainly mediated by UPA20 (PubMed:17962565). In resistant plants induces the h
   3475..4062    +  CDS            fokIR (fragment): T2F1_PLAOK - Also known as rfoKI. Experimental evidence at protein level: Swiss-Prot protein existence level 1. Recognizes the double-stranded sequence 5'-GGATG-3'/3'-CATCC- 5' and cleaves respectively 14 bases after G-1 and 13 bases before C-1. From Planomicrobium okeanokoites (Planococcus okeanokoites) (Flavobacterium okeanokoites).
   4092..4191    -  protein_bind   attL2: mutant version of attL; recombination site for the Gateway® LR reaction LR Clonase™
   4314..5123    +  CDS            KanR: aminoglycoside phosphotransferase; aph(3')-Ia; confers resistance to kanamycin in bacteria or G418 (Geneticin®) in eukaryotes
   5213..5801    +  rep_origin     ori: high-copy-number ColE1/pMB1/pBR322/pUC origin of replication
>Addgene plasmid #80496 | pTALdNC-AAVS1_T2 | addgene full sequence | sequence record 447559 | Addgene NGS Result
CTTTCCTGCGTTATCCCCTGATTCTGTGGATAACCGTATTACCGCTAGCATGGATCTCGGGGACGTCTAA
CTACTAAGCGAGAGTAGGGAACTGCCAGGCATCAAATAAAACGAAAGGCTCAGTCGGAAGACTGGGCCTT
TCGTTTTATCTGTTGTTTGTCGGTGAACGCTCTCCTGAGTAGGACAAATCCGCCGGGAGCGGATTTGAAC
GTTGTGAAGCAACGGCCCGGAGGGTGGCGGGCAGGACGCCCGCCATAAACTGCCAGGCATCAAACTAAGC
AGAAGGCCATCCTGACGGATGGCCTTTTTGCGTTTCTACAAACTCTTCCTGTTAGTTAGTTACTTAAGCT
CGGGCCCCAAATAATGATTTTATTTTGACTGATAGTGACCTGTTCGTTGCAACAAATTGATAAGCAATGC
TTTTTTATAATGCCAACTTTGTACAAAAAAGCAGGCTTTAAAGGAACCAATTCAGTCGACTGGATCACCA
TGGCTTCCTCCCCTCCAAAGAAAAAGAGAAAGGTTAGTTGGAAGGACGCAAGTGGTTGGTCTAGAATGCA
TGCGGCCCCGCGACGGCGTGCTGCGCAACCCTCCGACGCTTCGCCGGCCGCGCAGGTGGATCTACGCACG
CTCGGCTACAGTCAGCAGCAGCAAGAGAAGATCAAACCGAAGGTGCGTTCGACAGTGGCGCAGCACCACG
AGGCACTGGTGGGCCATGGGTTTACACACGCGCACATCGTTGCGCTCAGCCAACACCCGGCAGCGTTAGG
GACCGTCGCTGTCACGTATCAGCACATAATCACGGCGTTGCCAGAGGCGACACACGAAGACATCGTTGGC
GTCGGCAAACAGTGGTCCGGCGCACGCGCCCTGGAGGCCTTGCTCACGGATGCGGGGGAGTTGAGAGGTC
CGCCGTTACAGTTGGACACAGGCCAACTTGTGAAGATTGCAAAACGTGGCGGCGTGACCGCAATGGAGGC
AGTGCATGCATCGCGCAATGCACTGACGGGTGCCCCCCTGAACCTGACCCCGGACCAAGTGGTGGCTATC
GCCAGCAACAATGGCGGCAAGCAAGCGCTCGAAACGGTGCAGCGGCTGTTGCCGGTGCTGTGCCAGGACC
ATGGCCTGACCCCGGACCAAGTGGTGGCTATCGCCAGCAACAATGGCGGCAAGCAAGCGCTCGAAACGGT
GCAGCGGCTGTTGCCGGTGCTGTGCCAGGACCATGGCCTGACCCCGGACCAAGTGGTGGCTATCGCCAGC
AACAATGGCGGCAAGCAAGCGCTCGAAACGGTGCAGCGGCTGTTGCCGGTGCTGTGCCAGGACCATGGCC
TGACCCCGGACCAAGTGGTGGCTATCGCCAGCAACAATGGCGGCAAGCAAGCGCTCGAAACGGTGCAGCG
GCTGTTGCCGGTGCTGTGCCAGGACCATGGCCTGACTCCGGACCAAGTGGTGGCTATCGCCAGCCACGAT
GGCGGCAAGCAAGCGCTCGAAACGGTGCAGCGGCTGTTGCCGGTGCTGTGCCAGGACCATGGCCTGACCC
CGGACCAAGTGGTGGCTATCGCCAGCAACGGTGGCGGCAAGCAAGCGCTCGAAACGGTGCAGCGGCTGTT
GCCGGTGCTGTGCCAGGACCATGGCCTGACCCCGGACCAAGTGGTGGCTATCGCCAGCAACGGTGGCGGC
AAGCAAGCGCTCGAAACGGTGCAGCGGCTGTTGCCGGTGCTGTGCCAGGACCATGGCCTGACCCCGGACC
AAGTGGTGGCTATCGCCAGCAACGGTGGCGGCAAGCAAGCGCTCGAAACGGTGCAGCGGCTGTTGCCGGT
GCTGTGCCAGGACCATGGCCTGACCCCGGACCAAGTGGTGGCTATCGCCAGCAACGGTGGCGGCAAGCAA
GCGCTCGAAACGGTGCAGCGGCTGTTGCCGGTGCTGTGCCAGGACCATGGCCTGACTCCGGACCAAGTGG
TGGCTATCGCCAGCCACGATGGCGGCAAGCAAGCGCTCGAAACGGTGCAGCGGCTGTTGCCGGTGCTGTG
CCAGGACCATGGCCTGACCCCGGACCAAGTGGTGGCTATCGCCAGCAACGGTGGCGGCAAGCAAGCGCTC
GAAACGGTGCAGCGGCTGTTGCCGGTGCTGTGCCAGGACCATGGCCTGACCCCGGACCAAGTGGTGGCTA
TCGCCAGCAACAATGGCGGCAAGCAAGCGCTCGAAACGGTGCAGCGGCTGTTGCCGGTGCTGTGCCAGGA
CCATGGCCTGACCCCGGACCAAGTGGTGGCTATCGCCAGCAACGGTGGCGGCAAGCAAGCGCTCGAAACG
GTGCAGCGGCTGTTGCCGGTGCTGTGCCAGGACCATGGCCTGACTCCGGACCAAGTGGTGGCTATCGCCA
GCCACGATGGCGGCAAGCAAGCGCTCGAAACGGTGCAGCGGCTGTTGCCGGTGCTGTGCCAGGACCATGG
CCTGACCCCGGACCAAGTGGTGGCTATCGCCAGCAACATTGGCGGCAAGCAAGCGCTCGAAACGGTGCAG
CGGCTGTTGCCGGTGCTGTGCCAGGACCATGGCCTGACTCCGGACCAAGTGGTGGCTATCGCCAGCCACG
ATGGCGGCAAGCAAGCGCTCGAAACGGTGCAGCGGCTGTTGCCGGTGCTGTGCCAGGACCATGGCCTGAC
TCCGGACCAAGTGGTGGCTATCGCCAGCCACGATGGCGGCAAGCAAGCGCTCGAAACGGTGCAGCGGCTG
TTGCCGGTGCTGTGCCAGGACCATGGCCTGACCCCGGACCAAGTGGTGGCTATCGCCAGCAACATTGGCG
GCAAGCAAGCGCTCGAAACGGTGCAGCGGCTGTTGCCGGTGCTGTGCCAGGACCATGGCCTGACCCCGGA
CCAAGTGGTGGCTATCGCCAGCAACATTGGCGGCAAGCAAGCGCTCGAAACGGTGCAGCGGCTGTTGCCG
GTGCTGTGCCAGGACCATGGCCTGACCCCGGACCAAGTGGTGGCTATCGCCAGCAACGGTGGCGGCAAGC
AAGCGCTCGAAACGGTGCAGCGGCTGTTGCCGGTGCTGTGCCAGGACCATGGCCTGACCCCGGACCAAGT
GGTGGCTATCGCCAGCCACGATGGCGGCAAGCAAGCGCTCGAAACGGTGCAGCGGCTGTTGCCGGTGCTG
TGCCAGGACCATGGCCTGACTCCGGACCAAGTGGTGGCTATCGCCAGCCACGATGGCGGCAAGCAAGCGC
TCGAAACGGTGCAGCGGCTGTTGCCGGTGCTGTGCCAGGACCATGGCCTGACCCCGGACCAAGTGGTGGC
TATCGCCAGCAACGGTGGCGGCAAGCAAGCGCTCGAAAGCATTGTGGCCCAGCTGAGCCGGCCTGATCCG
GCGTTGGCCGCGTTGACCAACGACCACCTCGTCGCCTTGGCCTGCCTCGGCGGACGTCCTGCCATGGATG
CAGTGAAAAAGGGATTGCCGCACGCGCCGGAATTGATCAGATCCCAGCTAGTGAAATCTGAATTGGAAGA
GAAGAAATCTGAACTTAGACATAAATTGAAATATGTGCCACATGAATATATTGAATTGATTGAAATCGCA
AGAAATTCAACTCAGGATAGAATCCTTGAAATGAAGGTGATGGAGTTCTTTATGAAGGTTTATGGTTATC
GTGGTAAACATTTGGGTGGATCAAGGAAACCAGACGGAGCAATTTATACTGTCGGATCTCCTATTGATTA
CGGTGTGATCGTTGATACTAAGGCATATTCAGGAGGTTATAATCTTCCAATTGGTCAAGCAGATGAAATG
CAAAGATATGTCGAAGAGAATCAAACAAGAAACAAGCATATCAACCCTAATGAATGGTGGAAAGTCTATC
CATCTTCAGTAACAGAATTTAAGTTCTTGTTTGTGAGTGGTCATTTCAAAGGAAACTACAAAGCTCAGCT
TACAAGATTGAATCATATCACTAATTGTAATGGAGCTGTTCTTAGTGTAGAAGAGCTTTTGATTGGTGGA
GAAATGATTAAAGCTGGTACATTGACACTTGAGGAAGTGAGAAGGAAATTTAATAACGGTGAGATAAACT
TTTAATAGGCCGCCGCACTCGAGATATCTAGACCCAGCTTTCTTGTACAAAGTTGGCATTATAAGAAAGC
ATTGCTTATCAATTTGTTGCAACGAACAGGTCACTATCAGTCAAAATAAAATCATTATTTGCCATCCAGC
TGCAGCTCTGGCCCGTGTCTCAAAATCTCTGATGTTACATTGCACAAGATAAAAATATATCATCATGAAC
AATAAAACTGTCTGCTTACATAAACAGTAATACAAGGGGTGTTATGAGCCATATTCAACGGGAAACGTCG
AGGCCGCGATTAAATTCCAACATGGATGCTGATTTATATGGGTATAAATGGGCTCGCGATAATGTCGGGC
AATCAGGTGCGACAATCTATCGCTTGTATGGGAAGCCCGATGCGCCAGAGTTGTTTCTGAAACATGGCAA
AGGTAGCGTTGCCAATGATGTTACAGATGAGATGGTCAGACTAAACTGGCTGACGGAATTTATGCCTCTT
CCGACCATCAAGCATTTTATCCGTACTCCTGATGATGCATGGTTACTCACCACTGCGATCCCCGGAAAAA
CAGCATTCCAGGTATTAGAAGAATATCCTGATTCAGGTGAAAATATTGTTGATGCGCTGGCAGTGTCCCT
GCGCCGGTTGCATTCGATTCCTGTTTGTAATTGTCCTTTTAACAGCGATCGCGTATTTCGTCTGGCTCAG
GCGCAATCACGAATGAATAACGGTTTGGTTGATGCGAGTGATTTTGATGACGAGCGTAATGGCTGGCCTG
TTGAACAAGTCTGGAAAGAAATGCATAAACTTTTGCCATTCTCACCGGATTCAGTCGTCACTCATGGTGA
TTTCTCACTTGATAACCTTATTTTTGACGAGGGGAAATTAATAGGTTGTATTGATGTTGGACGAGTCGGA
ATCGCAGACCGATACCAGGATCTTGCCATCCTATGGAACTGCCTCGGTGAGTTTTCTCCTTCATTACAGA
AACGGCTTTTTCAAAAATATGGTATTGATAATCCTGATATGAATAAATTGCAGTTTCATTTGATGCTCGA
TGAGTTTTTCTAATCAGAATTGGTTAATTGGTTGTAACATTATTCAGATTGGGCCCCGTTCCACTGAGCG
TCAGACCCCGTAGAAAAGATCAAAGGATCTTCTTGAGATCCTTTTTTTCTGCGCGTAATCTGCTGCTTGC
AAACAAAAAAACCACCGCTACCAGCGGTGGTTTGTTTGCCGGATCAAGAGCTACCAACTCTTTTTCCGAA
GGTAACTGGCTTCAGCAGAGCGCAGATACCAAATACTGTTCTTCTAGTGTAGCCGTAGTTAGGCCACCAC
TTCAAGAACTCTGTAGCACCGCCTACATACCTCGCTCTGCTAATCCTGTTACCAGTGGCTGCTGCCAGTG
GCGATAAGTCGTGTCTTACCGGGTTGGACTCAAGACGATAGTTACCGGATAAGGCGCAGCGGTCGGGCTG
AACGGGGGGTTCGTGCACACAGCCCAGCTTGGAGCGAACGACCTACACCGAACTGAGATACCTACAGCGT
GAGCTATGAGAAAGCGCCACGCTTCCCGAAGGGAGAAAGGCGGACAGGTATCCGGTAAGCGGCAGGGTCG
GAACAGGAGAGCGCACGAGGGAGCTTCCAGGGGGAAACGCCTGGTATCTTTATAGTCCTGTCGGGTTTCG
CCACCTCTGACTTGAGCGTCGATTTTTGTGATGCTCGTCAGGGGGGCGGAGCCTATGGAAAAACGCCAGC
AACGCGGCCTTTTTACGGTTCCTGGCCTTTTGCTGGCCTTTTGCTCACATGTT
