Features (pLannotate 1.2.2; 10 found; start..end, strand, type, name):
      1..46      +  rep_origin     RSF ori (fragment): Plasmids containing the RSF 1030 origin of replication can be propagated in E. coli cells that contain additional plasmids with compatible origins.
    106..149     -  terminator     rrnB T1 terminator: Escherichia coli rrnB; transcription terminator T1 from the E. coli rrnB gene
    281..308     +  terminator     rrnB T2 terminator: transcription terminator T2 from the E. coli rrnB gene
    358..457     +  protein_bind   attL1: mutant version of attL; recombination site for the Gateway® LR reaction LR Clonase™
    493..1125    +  CDS            avrBs3 (fragment): AVRB3_XANEU - Experimental evidence at protein level: Swiss-Prot protein existence level 1. Avirulence protein. Acts as a transcription factor in C.annuum plants. In susceptible plants lacking the Bs3 resistance gene induces expression of a number of genes, including genes homologous to a family of auxin-induced genes, alpha-expansin genes, pectate lyase, anthocyanidin glucoside rhamnosyl transferase and at least one transcription factor, UPA20. Their expression leads to plant hypertrophy in mesophyll cells, probably mainly mediated by UPA20 (PubMed:17962565). In resistant plants induces the h
   3328..3471    +  CDS            avrBs3 (fragment): AVRB3_XANEU - Experimental evidence at protein level: Swiss-Prot protein existence level 1. Avirulence protein. Acts as a transcription factor in C.annuum plants. In susceptible plants lacking the Bs3 resistance gene induces expression of a number of genes, including genes homologous to a family of auxin-induced genes, alpha-expansin genes, pectate lyase, anthocyanidin glucoside rhamnosyl transferase and at least one transcription factor, UPA20. Their expression leads to plant hypertrophy in mesophyll cells, probably mainly mediated by UPA20 (PubMed:17962565). In resistant plants induces the h
   3475..4062    +  CDS            fokIR (fragment): T2F1_PLAOK - Also known as rfoKI. Experimental evidence at protein level: Swiss-Prot protein existence level 1. Recognizes the double-stranded sequence 5'-GGATG-3'/3'-CATCC- 5' and cleaves respectively 14 bases after G-1 and 13 bases before C-1. From Planomicrobium okeanokoites (Planococcus okeanokoites) (Flavobacterium okeanokoites).
   4092..4191    -  protein_bind   attL2: mutant version of attL; recombination site for the Gateway® LR reaction LR Clonase™
   4314..5123    +  CDS            KanR: aminoglycoside phosphotransferase; aph(3')-Ia; confers resistance to kanamycin in bacteria or G418 (Geneticin®) in eukaryotes
   5213..5801    +  rep_origin     ori: high-copy-number ColE1/pMB1/pBR322/pUC origin of replication
>Addgene plasmid #80496 | pTALdNC-AAVS1_T2 | analyzer sequence | sequence record 151602
CTTTCCTGCGTTATCCCCTGATTCTGTGGATAACCGTATTACCGCTAGCATGGATCTCGGGGACGTCTAA
CTACTAAGCGAGAGTAGGGAACTGCCAGGCATCAAATAAAACGAAAGGCTCAGTCGGAAGACTGGGCCTT
TCGTTTTATCTGTTGTTTGTCGGTGAACGCTCTCCTGAGTAGGACAAATCCGCCGGGAGCGGATTTGAAC
GTTGTGAAGCAACGGCCCGGAGGGTGGCGGGCAGGACGCCCGCCATAAACTGCCAGGCATCAAACTAAGC
AGAAGGCCATCCTGACGGATGGCCTTTTTGCGTTTCTACAAACTCTTCCTGTTAGTTAGTTACTTAAGCT
CGGGCCCCAAATAATGATTTTATTTTGACTGATAGTGACCTGTTCGTTGCAACACATTGATGAGCAATGC
TTTTTTATAATGCCAACTTTGTACAAAAAAGCAGGCTTTAAAGGAACCAATTCAGTCGACTGGATCACCA
TGGCTTCCTCCCCTCCAAAGAAAAAGAGAAAGGTTAGTTGGAAGGACGCAAGTGGTTGGTCTAGAATGCA
TGCGGCCCCGCGACGGCGTGCTGCGCAACCCTCCGACGCTTCGCCGGCCGCGCAGGTGGATCTACGCACG
CTCGGCTACAGTCAGCAGCAGCAAGAGAAGATCAAACCGAAGGTGCGTTCGACAGTGGCGCAGCACCACG
AGGCACTGGTGGGCCATGGGTTTACACACGCGCACATCGTTGCGCTCAGCCAACACCCGGCAGCGTTAGG
GACCGTCGCTGTCACGTATCAGCACATAATCACGGCGTTGCCAGAGGCGACACACGAAGACATCGTTGGC
GTCGGCAAACAGTGGTCCGGCGCACGCGCCCTGGAGGCCTTGCTCACGGATGCGGGGGAGTTGAGAGGTC
CGCCGTTACAGTTGGACACAGGCCAACTTGTGAAGATTGCAAAACGTGGCGGCGTGACCGCAATGGAGGC
AGTGCATGCATCGCGCAATGCACTGACGGGTGCCCCCCTGAACCTGACCCCGGACCAAGTGGTGGCTATC
GCCAGCAACAATGGCGGCAAGCAAGCGCTCGAAACGGTGCAGCGGCTGTTGCCGGTGCTGTGCCAGGACC
ATGGCCTGACCCCGGACCAAGTGGTGGCTATCGCCAGCAACAATGGCGGCAAGCAAGCGCTCGAAACGGT
GCAGCGGCTGTTGCCGGTGCTGTGCCAGGACCATGGCCTGACCCCGGACCAAGTGGTGGCTATCGCCAGC
AACAATGGCGGCAAGCAAGCGCTCGAAACGGTGCAGCGGCTGTTGCCGGTGCTGTGCCAGGACCATGGCC
TGACCCCGGACCAAGTGGTGGCTATCGCCAGCAACAATGGCGGCAAGCAAGCGCTCGAAACGGTGCAGCG
GCTGTTGCCGGTGCTGTGCCAGGACCATGGCCTGACTCCGGACCAAGTGGTGGCTATCGCCAGCCACGAT
GGCGGCAAGCAAGCGCTCGAAACGGTGCAGCGGCTGTTGCCGGTGCTGTGCCAGGACCATGGCCTGACCC
CGGACCAAGTGGTGGCTATCGCCAGCAACGGTGGCGGCAAGCAAGCGCTCGAAACGGTGCAGCGGCTGTT
GCCGGTGCTGTGCCAGGACCATGGCCTGACCCCGGACCAAGTGGTGGCTATCGCCAGCAACGGTGGCGGC
AAGCAAGCGCTCGAAACGGTGCAGCGGCTGTTGCCGGTGCTGTGCCAGGACCATGGCCTGACCCCGGACC
AAGTGGTGGCTATCGCCAGCAACGGTGGCGGCAAGCAAGCGCTCGAAACGGTGCAGCGGCTGTTGCCGGT
GCTGTGCCAGGACCATGGCCTGACCCCGGACCAAGTGGTGGCTATCGCCAGCAACGGTGGCGGCAAGCAA
GCGCTCGAAACGGTGCAGCGGCTGTTGCCGGTGCTGTGCCAGGACCATGGCCTGACTCCGGACCAAGTGG
TGGCTATCGCCAGCCACGATGGCGGCAAGCAAGCGCTCGAAACGGTGCAGCGGCTGTTGCCGGTGCTGTG
CCAGGACCATGGCCTGACCCCGGACCAAGTGGTGGCTATCGCCAGCAACGGTGGCGGCAAGCAAGCGCTC
GAAACGGTGCAGCGGCTGTTGCCGGTGCTGTGCCAGGACCATGGCCTGACCCCGGACCAAGTGGTGGCTA
TCGCCAGCAACAATGGCGGCAAGCAAGCGCTCGAAACGGTGCAGCGGCTGTTGCCGGTGCTGTGCCAGGA
CCATGGCCTGACCCCGGACCAAGTGGTGGCTATCGCCAGCAACGGTGGCGGCAAGCAAGCGCTCGAAACG
GTGCAGCGGCTGTTGCCGGTGCTGTGCCAGGACCATGGCCTGACTCCGGACCAAGTGGTGGCTATCGCCA
GCCACGATGGCGGCAAGCAAGCGCTCGAAACGGTGCAGCGGCTGTTGCCGGTGCTGTGCCAGGACCATGG
CCTGACCCCGGACCAAGTGGTGGCTATCGCCAGCAACATTGGCGGCAAGCAAGCGCTCGAAACGGTGCAG
CGGCTGTTGCCGGTGCTGTGCCAGGACCATGGCCTGACTCCGGACCAAGTGGTGGCTATCGCCAGCCACG
ATGGCGGCAAGCAAGCGCTCGAAACGGTGCAGCGGCTGTTGCCGGTGCTGTGCCAGGACCATGGCCTGAC
TCCGGACCAAGTGGTGGCTATCGCCAGCCACGATGGCGGCAAGCAAGCGCTCGAAACGGTGCAGCGGCTG
TTGCCGGTGCTGTGCCAGGACCATGGCCTGACCCCGGACCAAGTGGTGGCTATCGCCAGCAACATTGGCG
GCAAGCAAGCGCTCGAAACGGTGCAGCGGCTGTTGCCGGTGCTGTGCCAGGACCATGGCCTGACCCCGGA
CCAAGTGGTGGCTATCGCCAGCAACATTGGCGGCAAGCAAGCGCTCGAAACGGTGCAGCGGCTGTTGCCG
GTGCTGTGCCAGGACCATGGCCTGACCCCGGACCAAGTGGTGGCTATCGCCAGCAACGGTGGCGGCAAGC
AAGCGCTCGAAACGGTGCAGCGGCTGTTGCCGGTGCTGTGCCAGGACCATGGCCTGACCCCGGACCAAGT
GGTGGCTATCGCCAGCCACGATGGCGGCAAGCAAGCGCTCGAAACGGTGCAGCGGCTGTTGCCGGTGCTG
TGCCAGGACCATGGCCTGACTCCGGACCAAGTGGTGGCTATCGCCAGCCACGATGGCGGCAAGCAAGCGC
TCGAAACGGTGCAGCGGCTGTTGCCGGTGCTGTGCCAGGACCATGGCCTGACCCCGGACCAAGTGGTGGC
TATCGCCAGCAACGGTGGCGGCAAGCAAGCGCTCGAAAGCATTGTGGCCCAGCTGAGCCGGCCTGATCCG
GCGTTGGCCGCGTTGACCAACGACCACCTCGTCGCCTTGGCCTGCCTCGGCGGACGTCCTGCCATGGATG
CAGTGAAAAAGGGATTGCCGCACGCGCCGGAATTGATCAGATCCCAGCTAGTGAAATCTGAATTGGAAGA
GAAGAAATCTGAACTTAGACATAAATTGAAATATGTGCCACATGAATATATTGAATTGATTGAAATCGCA
AGAAATTCAACTCAGGATAGAATCCTTGAAATGAAGGTGATGGAGTTCTTTATGAAGGTTTATGGTTATC
GTGGTAAACATTTGGGTGGATCAAGGAAACCAGACGGAGCAATTTATACTGTCGGATCTCCTATTGATTA
CGGTGTGATCGTTGATACTAAGGCATATTCAGGAGGTTATAATCTTCCAATTGGTCAAGCAGATGAAATG
CAAAGATATGTCGAAGAGAATCAAACAAGAAACAAGCATATCAACCCTAATGAATGGTGGAAAGTCTATC
CATCTTCAGTAACAGAATTTAAGTTCTTGTTTGTGAGTGGTCATTTCAAAGGAAACTACAAAGCTCAGCT
TACAAGATTGAATCATATCACTAATTGTAATGGAGCTGTTCTTAGTGTAGAAGAGCTTTTGATTGGTGGA
GAAATGATTAAAGCTGGTACATTGACACTTGAGGAAGTGAGAAGGAAATTTAATAACGGTGAGATAAACT
TTTAATAGGCCGCCGCACTCGAGATATCTAGACCCAGCTTTCTTGTACAAAGTTGGCATTATAAGAAAGC
ATTGCTTATCAATTTGTTGCAACGAACAGGTCACTATCAGTCAAAATAAAATCATTATTTGCCATCCAGC
TGCAGCTCTGGCCCGTGTCTCAAAATCTCTGATGTTACATTGCACAAGATAAAAATATATCATCATGAAC
AATAAAACTGTCTGCTTACATAAACAGTAATACAAGGGGTGTTATGAGCCATATTCAACGGGAAACGTCG
AGGCCGCGATTAAATTCCAACATGGATGCTGATTTATATGGGTATAAATGGGCTCGCGATAATGTCGGGC
AATCAGGTGCGACAATCTATCGCTTGTATGGGAAGCCCGATGCGCCAGAGTTGTTTCTGAAACATGGCAA
AGGTAGCGTTGCCAATGATGTTACAGATGAGATGGTCAGACTAAACTGGCTGACGGAATTTATGCCTCTT
CCGACCATCAAGCATTTTATCCGTACTCCTGATGATGCATGGTTACTCACCACTGCGATCCCCGGAAAAA
CAGCATTCCAGGTATTAGAAGAATATCCTGATTCAGGTGAAAATATTGTTGATGCGCTGGCAGTGTCCCT
GCGCCGGTTGCATTCGATTCCTGTTTGTAATTGTCCTTTTAACAGCGATCGCGTATTTCGTCTGGCTCAG
GCGCAATCACGAATGAATAACGGTTTGGTTGATGCGAGTGATTTTGATGACGAGCGTAATGGCTGGCCTG
TTGAACAAGTCTGGAAAGAAATGCATAAACTTTTGCCATTCTCACCGGATTCAGTCGTCACTCATGGTGA
TTTCTCACTTGATAACCTTATTTTTGACGAGGGGAAATTAATAGGTTGTATTGATGTTGGACGAGTCGGA
ATCGCAGACCGATACCAGGATCTTGCCATCCTATGGAACTGCCTCGGTGAGTTTTCTCCTTCATTACAGA
AACGGCTTTTTCAAAAATATGGTATTGATAATCCTGATATGAATAAATTGCAGTTTCATTTGATGCTCGA
TGAGTTTTTCTAATCAGAATTGGTTAATTGGTTGTAACATTATTCAGATTGGGCCCCGTTCCACTGAGCG
TCAGACCCCGTAGAAAAGATCAAAGGATCTTCTTGAGATCCTTTTTTTCTGCGCGTAATCTGCTGCTTGC
AAACAAAAAAACCACCGCTACCAGCGGTGGTTTGTTTGCCGGATCAAGAGCTACCAACTCTTTTTCCGAA
GGTAACTGGCTTCAGCAGAGCGCAGATACCAAATACTGTTCTTCTAGTGTAGCCGTAGTTAGGCCACCAC
TTCAAGAACTCTGTAGCACCGCCTACATACCTCGCTCTGCTAATCCTGTTACCAGTGGCTGCTGCCAGTG
GCGATAAGTCGTGTCTTACCGGGTTGGACTCAAGACGATAGTTACCGGATAAGGCGCAGCGGTCGGGCTG
AACGGGGGGTTCGTGCACACAGCCCAGCTTGGAGCGAACGACCTACACCGAACTGAGATACCTACAGCGT
GAGCTATGAGAAAGCGCCACGCTTCCCGAAGGGAGAAAGGCGGACAGGTATCCGGTAAGCGGCAGGGTCG
GAACAGGAGAGCGCACGAGGGAGCTTCCAGGGGGAAACGCCTGGTATCTTTATAGTCCTGTCGGGTTTCG
CCACCTCTGACTTGAGCGTCGATTTTTGTGATGCTCGTCAGGGGGGCGGAGCCTATGGAAAAACGCCAGC
AACGCGGCCTTTTTACGGTTCCTGGCCTTTTGCTGGCCTTTTGCTCACATGTT
