>Addgene plasmid #80496 | pTALdNC-AAVS1_T2 | addgene partial sequence | sequence record 155367 | pENTR-R 5'-ATGGCTCATAACACCCCTTG-3'
GTTTTATTGTTCATGATGATATATTTTTATCTTGTGCAATGTAACATCAGAGATTTTGAGACACGGGCCA
GAGCTGCAGCTGGATGGCAAATAATGATTTTATTTTGACTGATAGTGACCTGTTCGTTGCAACAAATTGA
TAAGCAATGCTTTCTTATAATGCCAACTTTGTACAAGAAAGCTGGGTCTAGATATCTCGAGTGCGGCGGC
CTATTAAAAGTTTATCTCACCGTTATTAAATTTCCTTCTCACTTCCTCAAGTGTCAATGTACCAGCTTTA
ATCATTTCTCCACCAATCAAAAGCTCTTCTACACTAAGAACAGCTCCATTACAATTAGTGATATGATTCA
ATCTTGTAAGCTGAGCTTTGTAGTTTCCTTTGAAATGACCACTCACAAACAAGAACTTAAATTCTGTTAC
TGAAGATGGATAGACTTTCCACCATTCATTAGGGTTGATATGCTTGTTTCTTGTTTGATTCTCTTCGACA
TATCTTTGCATTTCATCTGCTTGACCAATTGGAAGATTATAACCTCCTGAATATGCCTTAGTATCAACGA
TCACACCGTAATCAATAGGAGATCCGACAGTATAAATTGCTCCGTCTGGTTTCCTTGATCCACCCAAATG
TTTACCACGATAACCATAAACCTTCATAAAGAACTCCATCACCTTCATTTCAAGGATTCTATCCTGAGTT
GAATTTCTTGCGATTTCAATCAATTCAATATATTCATGTGGCACATATTTCAATTTATGTCTAAGTTCAG
ATTTCTTCTCTTCCAATTCAGATTTCACTAGCTGG
