>Addgene plasmid #80496 | pTALdNC-AAVS1_T2 | addgene partial sequence | sequence record 155368 | pENTR-F 5'-CTACAAACTCTTCCTGTTAGTTAG-3'
AATAATGATTTTATTTTGACTGATAGTGACCTGTTCGTTGCAACAAATTGATAAGCAATGCTTTTTTATA
ATGCCAACTTTGTACAAAAAAGCAGGCTTTAAAGGAACCAATTCAGTCGACTGGATCACCATGGCTTCCT
CCCCTCCAAAGAAAAAGAGAAAGGTTAGTTGGAAGGACGCAAGTGGTTGGTCTAGAATGCATGCGGCCCC
GCGACGGCGTGCTGCGCAACCCTCCGACGCTTCGCCGGCCGCGCAGGTGGATCTACGCACGCTCGGCTAC
AGTCAGCAGCAGCAAGAGAAGATCAAACCGAAGGTGCGTTCGACAGTGGCGCAGCACCACGAGGCACTGG
TGGGCCATGGGTTTACACACGCGCACATCGTTGCGCTCAGCCAACACCCGGCAGCGTTAGGGACCGTCGC
TGTCACGTATCAGCACATAATCACGGCGTTGCCAGAGGCGACACACGAAGACATCGTTGGCGTCGGCAAA
CAGTGGTCCGGCGCACGCGCCCTGGAGGCCTTGCTCACGGATGCGGGGGAGTTGAGAGGTCCGCCGTTAC
AGTTGGACACAGGCCAACTTGTGAAGATTGCAAAACGTGGCGGCGTGACCGCAATGGAGGCAGTGCATGC
ATCGCGCAATGCACTGACGGGTGCCCCCCTGAACCTGACCCCGGACCAAGTGGTGGCTATCGCCAGCAAC
AATGGCGGCAAGCAAGCGCTCGAAACGGTGCAGCGGCTGTTGCCGGTGCTGTGCCAGGACCATGGCCTGA
CCCCGGACCAAGTGGTGGCTATCGCCAGCAACAATGGCGGCAAGCAAGCGCTCGAA
